Addgene plasmid #132705: pCMJJ4-Thy1.1
Purpose: (Empty Backbone) Expresses Thy1.1 only
Depositing lab: Mandy Ford. Depositing organization: Emory University. Publication: CD28-Dependent CTLA-4 Expression Fine-Tunes the Activation of Human Th17 Cells. Krummey SM, Hartigan CR, Liu D, Ford ML. iScience. 2020 Apr 24;23(4):100912. doi: 10.1016/j.isci.2020.100912. Epub 2020 Feb 14. PubMed 32203908.
Backbone
  Vector backbone: pCMJJ4-Thy1.1
  Backbone size (bp): 9900
  Vector type: Mammalian Expression
  Promoter: CMV
Growth in bacteria
  Bacterial resistance: Ampicillin, 100 μg/mL
  Growth temperature: 37°C
  Growth strain: DH5alpha
  Copy number: Unknown
Gene/Insert
  Cloning method: Unknown
Resource information
  A portion of this plasmid was derived from a plasmid made by: The pCMJJ4 vector (containing the Thy1.1 insert) was a gift from Joshy Jacob to the Emory Integrated Genomics Core.
Terms and licenses: Academic/Nonprofit Terms; Industry Terms: Not Available to Industry
How to cite: pCMJJ4-Thy1.1 was a gift from Mandy Ford (Addgene plasmid # 132705 ; http://n2t.net/addgene:132705 ; RRID:Addgene_132705)
