[The description below was written by a language model from this plasmid's Addgene catalogue record and pLannotate feature annotations shown in this document.]
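Description:
pCMJJ4-Thy1.1 is catalogued as an empty-backbone mammalian expression vector of roughly 9.9 kb with a CMV promoter. Its feature table shows the architecture of an HIV-1-derived, self-inactivating lentiviral transfer plasmid, although the catalogue entry does not itself call it lentiviral. The viral portion runs from a truncated 5' LTR through the Ψ packaging signal, a gag fragment and the Rev response element. It continues around the plasmid's numbering origin into the expression cassette and ends in a ΔU3 3' LTR. Ψ directs packaging of the genomic RNA, the RRE supports Rev-dependent nuclear export of the unspliced transcript, and the U3 deletion silences LTR promoter activity after integration. The short Rev and nef fragments appear to be remnants of the parental viral sequence.

Inside the LTRs, the CMV enhancer and promoter are followed by a fragment of a pBluescript-type multiple cloning site, an EMCV IRES, the mouse Thy1.1 (CD90.1) coding sequence and a WPRE, which boosts transcript stability and expression. This arrangement would let a gene placed in the polylinker be translated from the same transcript as IRES-driven Thy1.1. Thy1.1 is a GPI-anchored surface marker that allows transduced or transfected cells to be identified or sorted by antibody staining. As deposited, no gene of interest is present and only Thy1.1 is expressed, so the plasmid suits use as a marker-only control.

In bacteria the plasmid is maintained by a high-copy ColE1/pUC-type origin with ampicillin selection. The backbone also carries an SV40 promoter, E. coli gpt fragments, the SV40 small t intron and a poly(A) signal. These, like the tetracycline-resistance, rop and bom fragments, look like leftovers from older pBR322/pSV2gpt-type parental vectors.
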