Features (pLannotate 1.2.2; 35 found; start..end, strand, type, name):
    148..248     +  CDS            Rev (fragment): human immunodeficiency virus 1 (HIV-1) Rev protein; rev; enhances nuclear export of unspliced and incompletely spliced viral mRNAs
    249..269     -  misc_feature   MCS (fragment): pBluescript multiple cloning site
    279..582     +  enhancer       CMV enhancer: human cytomegalovirus immediate early enhancer
    583..786     +  promoter       CMV promoter: human cytomegalovirus (CMV) immediate early promoter
    903..935     -  misc_feature   MCS (fragment): pBluescript multiple cloning site
   1037..1499    +  misc_feature   IRES: internal ribosome entry site (IRES) of the encephalomyocarditis virus (EMCV)
   1511..1529    +  intron         CMV intron (fragment): modified intron A from human cytomegalovirus
   1549..2037    +  CDS            Thy1.1: mouse GPI-anchored cell surface glycoprotein of the immunoglobulin superfamily This allele of Thy1 is also known as CD90.1.
   2041..2065    +  misc_feature   MCS (fragment): pBluescript multiple cloning site
   2065..2653    +  misc_feature   WPRE: woodchuck hepatitis virus posttranscriptional regulatory element
   2654..2676    +  misc_feature   MCS (fragment): pBluescript multiple cloning site
   2693..2761    +  CDS            nef (fragment): NEF_HV1Z2 - Experimental evidence at protein level: Swiss-Prot protein existence level 1. Extracellular Nef protein targets CD4(+) T-lymphocytes for apoptosis by interacting with CXCR4 surface receptors. From Human immunodeficiency virus type 1 group M subtype D (isolate Z2/CDC-Z34) (HIV-1).
   2763..2996    +  LTR            3' LTR (ΔU3): self-inactivating 3' long terminal repeat (LTR) from HIV-1
   3021..3039    -  promoter       SP6 promoter: promoter for bacteriophage SP6 RNA polymerase
   3267..3546    +  CDS            TcR (fragment): tetracycline efflux protein; tet; confers resistance to tetracycline
   3547..3595    -  misc_feature   bom (fragment): basis of mobility region from pBR322
   3697..3732    -  CDS            rop (fragment): Rop protein, which maintains plasmids at low copy number; rop
   3827..3931    +  promoter       AmpR promoter: bla
   3932..4792    +  CDS            AmpR: β-lactamase; bla; confers resistance to ampicillin, carbenicillin, and related antibiotics
   4963..5551    +  rep_origin     ori: high-copy-number ColE1/pMB1/pBR322/pUC origin of replication
   5734..5790    +  CDS            lacI (fragment): lac repressor; lacI; The lac repressor binds to the lac operator to inhibit transcription in E. coli. This inhibition can be relieved by adding lactose or isopropyl-β-D-thiogalactopyranoside (IPTG).
   5797..6126    +  promoter       SV40 promoter: SV40 enhancer and early promoter
   6326..6445    +  CDS            gpt (fragment): XGPT_ECOLI - Also known as gpp, gxu. Experimental evidence at protein level: Swiss-Prot protein existence level 1. Purine salvage pathway enzyme that catalyzes the transfer of the ribosyl-5-phosphate group from 5-phospho-alpha-D-ribose 1- diphosphate (PRPP) to the N9 position of the 6-oxopurines guanine and xanthine to form the corresponding ribonucleotides GMP (guanosine 5'- monophosphate) and XMP (xanthosine 5'-monophosphate), with the release of PPi. To a lesser extent, also acts on hypoxanthine (PubMed:9100006, PubMed:3886014). Does not ribophosphorylate adenine (PubMed:3886014). From Esch
   6445..6780    +  CDS            gpt (fragment): XGPT_ECOLI - Also known as gpp, gxu. Experimental evidence at protein level: Swiss-Prot protein existence level 1. Purine salvage pathway enzyme that catalyzes the transfer of the ribosyl-5-phosphate group from 5-phospho-alpha-D-ribose 1- diphosphate (PRPP) to the N9 position of the 6-oxopurines guanine and xanthine to form the corresponding ribonucleotides GMP (guanosine 5'- monophosphate) and XMP (xanthosine 5'-monophosphate), with the release of PPi. To a lesser extent, also acts on hypoxanthine (PubMed:9100006, PubMed:3886014). Does not ribophosphorylate adenine (PubMed:3886014). From Esch
   6875..7180    +  CDS            frsA (fragment): FRSA_ECOLI - Also known as yafA. Experimental evidence at protein level: Swiss-Prot protein existence level 1. Catalyzes the hydrolysis of esters (PubMed:15808744). Displays esterase activity toward pNP-butyrate (PubMed:15808744). May stimulate mixed-acid fermentation by acting as a fermentation/respiration switch that down-regulates respiration and up- regulates fermentation rates (PubMed:15169777). From Escherichia coli (strain K12).
   7184..7258    +  CDS            small t antigen (fragment): SV40 (simian virus 40) small t antigen
   7260..7325    +  intron         small t intron: SV40 (simian virus 40) small t antigen intron
   7455..7475    +  CDS            SV40 NLS: nuclear localization signal of SV40 (simian virus 40) large T antigen
   7794..7877    +  CDS            large T antigen (fragment): large T antigen from SV40 (simian virus 40)
   7900..8034    +  polyA_signal   SV40 poly(A) signal: SV40 polyadenylation signal
   8201..8530    +  CDS            nef (fragment): NEF_HV1BR - Experimental evidence at protein level: Swiss-Prot protein existence level 1. Extracellular Nef protein targets CD4(+) T-lymphocytes for apoptosis by interacting with CXCR4 surface receptors (PubMed:14990729). From Human immunodeficiency virus type 1 group M subtype B (isolate BRU/LAI) (HIV-1).
   8578..8835    +  LTR            5' LTR (truncated): truncated 5' long terminal repeat (LTR) from HIV-1
   8882..9007    +  misc_feature   HIV-1 Ψ: packaging signal of human immunodeficiency virus type 1
   8991..9354    +  CDS            HIV-1 gag (fragment): gag protein from human immunodeficiency virus 1; gag
   9449..9785    +  ncRNA          RRE: Accession: RF00036 - HIV Rev response element
>Addgene plasmid #132705 | pCMJJ4-Thy1.1 | addgene full sequence | sequence record 260062 | Addgene NGS Result
TGGAATTGGTTTAACATAACAAATTGGCTGTGGTATATAAAATTATTCATAATGATAGTAGGAGGCTTGG
TAGGTTTAAGAATAGTTTTTGCTGTACTTTCTATAGTGAATAGAGTTAGGCAGGGATATTCACCATTATC
GTTTCAGACCCACCTCCCAACCCCGAGGGGACCCGACAGGCCCGAAGGAATAGAAGAAGAAGGTGGAGAG
AGAGACAGAGACAGATCCATTCGATTAGTGAACGGATCTCGACGGTATCGATAAGCTTGGGAGTTCCGCG
TTACATAACTTACGGTAAATGGCCCGCCTGGCTGACCGCCCAACGACCCCCGCCCATTGACGTCAATAAT
GACGTATGTTCCCATAGTAACGCCAATAGGGACTTTCCATTGACGTCAATGGGTGGAGTATTTACGGTAA
ACTGCCCACTTGGCAGTACATCAAGTGTATCATATGCCAAGTACGCCCCCTATTGACGTCAATGACGGTA
AATGGCCCGCCTGGCATTATGCCCAGTACATGACCTTATGGGACTTTCCTACTTGGCAGTACATCTACGT
ATTAGTCATCGCTATTACCATGGTGATGCGGTTTTGGCAGTACATCAATGGGCGTGGATAGCGGTTTGAC
TCACGGGGATTTCCAAGTCTCCACCCCATTGACGTCAATGGGAGTTTGTTTTGGCACCAAAATCAACGGG
ACTTTCCAAAATGTCGTAACAACTCCGCCCCATTGACGCAAATGGGCGGTAGGCGTGTACGGTGGGAGGT
CTATATAAGCAGAGCTCGTTTAGTGAACCGTCAGATCGCCTGGAGACGCCATCCACGCTGTTTTGACCTC
CATAGAAGACACCGACTCTAGCTAGAGGATCATTTAAATTTAATTAAGTTTAAACGATCCCCTCGACGGT
ATCGATAAGCTTGATATCGAATTCCGCCCCCCCCCCTAACGTTACTGGCCGAAGCCGCTTGGAATAAGGC
CGGTGTGCGTTTGTCTATATGTTATTTTCCACCATATTGCCGTCTTTTGGCAATGTGAGGGCCCGGAAAC
CTGGCCCTGTCTTCTTGACGAGCATTCCTAGGGGTCTTTCCCCTCTCGCCAAAGGAATGCAAGGTCTGTT
GAATGTCGTGAAGGAAGCAGTTCCTCTGGAAGCTTCTTGAAGACAAACAACGTCTGTAGCGACCCTTTGC
AGGCAGCGGAACCCCCCACCTGGCGACAGGTGCCTCTGCGGCCAAAAGCCACGTGTATAAGATACACCTG
CAAAGGCGGCACAACCCCAGTGCCACGTTGTGAGTTGGATAGTTGTGGAAAGAGTCAAATGGCTCTCCTC
AAGCGTATTCAACAAGGGGCTGAAGGATGCCCAGAAGGTACCCCATTGTATGGGATCTGATCTGGGGCCT
CGGTGCACATGCTTTACATGTGTTTAGTCGAGGTTAAAAAAACGTCTAGGCCCCCCGAACCACGGGGACG
TGGTTTTCCTTTGAAAAACACGATGATAATATGGCCACAACCATGGGTCTTTTCTGCAGTCACCGTCCTC
GAGGCACCATGAACCCAGCCATCAGCGTCGCTCTCCTGCTCTCAGTCTTGCAGGTGTCCCGAGGGCAGAA
GGTGACCAGCCTGACAGCCTGCCTGGTGAACCAAAACCTTCGCCTGGACTGCCGCCATGAGAATAACACC
AAGGATAACTCCATCCAGCATGAGTTCAGCCTGACCCGAGAGAAGAGGAAGCACGTGCTCTCAGGCACCC
TTGGGATACCCGAGCACACGTACCGCTCCCGCGTCACCCTCTCCAACCAGCCCTATATCAAGGTCCTTAC
CCTAGCCAACTTCACCACCAAGGATGAGGGCGACTACTTTTGTGAGCTTCGCGTCTCGGGCGCGAATCCC
ATGAGCTCCAATAAAAGTATCAGTGTGTATAGAGACAAGCTGGTCAAGTGTGGCGGCATAAGCCTGCTGG
TTCAGAACACATCCTGGATGCTGCTGCTGCTGCTTTCCCTCTCCCTCCTCCAAGCCCTGGACTTCATTTC
TCTGTGACGCGAATTCGATATCAAGCTTATCGATAATCAACCTCTGGATTACAAAATTTGTGAAAGATTG
ACTGGTATTCTTAACTATGTTGCTCCTTTTACGCTATGTGGATACGCTGCTTTAATGCCTTTGTATCATG
CTATTGCTTCCCGTATGGCTTTCATTTTCTCCTCCTTGTATAAATCCTGGTTGCTGTCTCTTTATGAGGA
GTTGTGGCCCGTTGTCAGGCAACGTGGCGTGGTGTGCACTGTGTTTGCTGACGCAACCCCCACTGGTTGG
GGCATTGCCACCACCTGTCAGCTCCTTTCCGGGACTTTCGCTTTCCCCCTCCCTATTGCCACGGCGGAAC
TCATCGCCGCCTGCCTTGCCCGCTGCTGGACAGGGGCTCGGCTGTTGGGCACTGACAATTCCGTGGTGTT
GTCGGGGAAATCATCGTCCTTTCCTTGGCTGCTCGCCTGTGTTGCCACCTGGATTCTGCGCGGGACGTCC
TTCTGCTACGTCCCTTCGGCCCTCAATCCAGCGGACCTTCCTTCCCGCGGCCTGCTGCCGGCTCTGCGGC
CTCTTCCGCGTCTTCGCCTTCGCCCTCAGACGAGTCGGATCTCCCTTTGGGCCGCCTCCCCGCATCGATA
CCGTCGACCTCGAGGGAATTAATTCGAGCTCGGTACCTTTAAGACCAATGACTTACAAGGCAGCTGTAGA
TCTTAGCCACTTTTTAAAAGAAAAGGGGGGACTGGAAGGGCTAATTCACTCCCAACGAAGACAAGATCTG
CTTTTTGCTTGTACTGGGTCTCTCTGGTTAGACCAGATCTGAGCCTGGGAGCTCTCTGGCTAACTAGGGA
ACCCACTGCTTAAGCCTCAATAAAGCTTGCCTTGAGTGCTTCAAGTAGTGTGTGCCCGTCTGTTGTGTGA
CTCTGGTAACTAGAGATCCCTCAGACCCTTTTAGTCAGTGTGGAAAATCTCTAGCAGCATCTAGAATTAA
TTCCGTGTATTCTATAGTGTCACCTAAATCGTATGTGTATGATACATAAGGTTATGTATTAATTGTAGCC
GCGTTCTAACGACAATATGTACAAGCCTAATTGTGTAGCATCTGGCTTACTGAAGCAGACCCTATCATCT
CTCTCGTAAACTGCCGTCAGAGTCGGTTTGGTTGGACGAACCTTCTGAGTTTCTGGTAACGCCGTCCCGC
ACCCGGAAATGGTCAGCGAACCAATCAGCAGGGTCATCGCTAGCCAGATCCTCTACGCCGGACGCATCGT
GGCCGGCATCACCGGCGCCACAGGTGCGGTTGCTGGCGCCTATATCGCCGACATCACCGATGGGGAAGAT
CGGGCTCGCCACTTCGGGCTCATGAGCGCTTGTTTCGGCGTGGGTATGGTGGCAGGCCCCGTGGCCGGGG
GACTGTTGGGCGCCATCTCCTTGCATGCACCATTCCTTGCGGCGGCGGTGCTCAACGGCCTCAACCTACT
ACTGGGCTGCTTCCTAATGCAGGAGTCGCATAAGGGAGAGCGTCGAATGGTGCACTCTCAGTACAATCTG
CTCTGATGCCGCATAGTTAAGCCAGCCCCGACACCCGCCAACACCCGCTGACGCGCCCTGACGGGCTTGT
CTGCTCCCGGCATCCGCTTACAGACAAGCTGTGACCGTCTCCGGGAGCTGCATGTGTCAGAGGTTTTCAC
CGTCATCACCGAAACGCGCGAGACGAAAGGGCCTCGTGATACGCCTATTTTTATAGGTTAATGTCATGAT
AATAATGGTTTCTTAGACGTCAGGTGGCACTTTTCGGGGAAATGTGCGCGGAACCCCTATTTGTTTATTT
TTCTAAATACATTCAAATATGTATCCGCTCATGAGACAATAACCCTGATAAATGCTTCAATAATATTGAA
AAAGGAAGAGTATGAGTATTCAACATTTCCGTGTCGCCCTTATTCCCTTTTTTGCGGCATTTTGCCTTCC
TGTTTTTGCTCACCCAGAAACGCTGGTGAAAGTAAAAGATGCTGAAGATCAGTTGGGTGCACGAGTGGGT
TACATCGAACTGGATCTCAACAGCGGTAAGATCCTTGAGAGTTTTCGCCCCGAAGAACGTTTTCCAATGA
TGAGCACTTTTAAAGTTCTGCTATGTGGCGCGGTATTATCCCGTATTGACGCCGGGCAAGAGCAACTCGG
TCGCCGCATACACTATTCTCAGAATGACTTGGTTGAGTACTCACCAGTCACAGAAAAGCATCTTACGGAT
GGCATGACAGTAAGAGAATTATGCAGTGCTGCCATAACCATGAGTGATAACACTGCGGCCAACTTACTTC
TGACAACGATCGGAGGACCGAAGGAGCTAACCGCTTTTTTGCACAACATGGGGGATCATGTAACTCGCCT
TGATCGTTGGGAACCGGAGCTGAATGAAGCCATACCAAACGACGAGCGTGACACCACGATGCCTGTAGCA
ATGGCAACAACGTTGCGCAAACTATTAACTGGCGAACTACTTACTCTAGCTTCCCGGCAACAATTAATAG
ACTGGATGGAGGCGGATAAAGTTGCAGGACCACTTCTGCGCTCGGCCCTTCCGGCTGGCTGGTTTATTGC
TGATAAATCTGGAGCCGGTGAGCGTGGGTCTCGCGGTATCATTGCAGCACTGGGGCCAGATGGTAAGCCC
TCCCGTATCGTAGTTATCTACACGACGGGGAGTCAGGCAACTATGGATGAACGAAATAGACAGATCGCTG
AGATAGGTGCCTCACTGATTAAGCATTGGTAACTGTCAGACCAAGTTTACTCATATATACTTTAGATTGA
TTTAAAACTTCATTTTTAATTTAAAAGGATCTAGGTGAAGATCCTTTTTGATAATCTCATGACCAAAATC
CCTTAACGTGAGTTTTCGTTCCACTGAGCGTCAGACCCCGTAGAAAAGATCAAAGGATCTTCTTGAGATC
CTTTTTTTCTGCGCGTAATCTGCTGCTTGCAAACAAAAAAACCACCGCTACCAGCGGTGGTTTGTTTGCC
GGATCAAGAGCTACCAACTCTTTTTCCGAAGGTAACTGGCTTCAGCAGAGCGCAGATACCAAATACTGTT
CTTCTAGTGTAGCCGTAGTTAGGCCACCACTTCAAGAACTCTGTAGCACCGCCTACATACCTCGCTCTGC
TAATCCTGTTACCAGTGGCTGCTGCCAGTGGCGATAAGTCGTGTCTTACCGGGTTGGACTCAAGACGATA
GTTACCGGATAAGGCGCAGCGGTCGGGCTGAACGGGGGGTTCGTGCACACAGCCCAGCTTGGAGCGAACG
ACCTACACCGAACTGAGATACCTACAGCGTGAGCTATGAGAAAGCGCCACGCTTCCCGAAGGGAGAAAGG
CGGACAGGTATCCGGTAAGCGGCAGGGTCGGAACAGGAGAGCGCACGAGGGAGCTTCCAGGGGGAAACGC
CTGGTATCTTTATAGTCCTGTCGGGTTTCGCCACCTCTGACTTGAGCGTCGATTTTTGTGATGCTCGTCA
GGGGGGCGGAGCCTATGGAAAAACGCCAGCAACGCGGCCTTTTTACGGTTCCTGGCCTTTTGCTGGCCTT
TTGCTCACATGTTCTTTCCTGCGTTATCCCCTGATTCTGTGGATAACCGTATTACCGCCTTTGAGTGAGC
TGATACCGCTCGCCGCAGCCGAACGACCGAGCGCAGCGAGTCAGTGAGCGAGGAAGCGGAAGAGCGCCCA
ATACGCAAACCGCCTCTCCCCGCGCGTTGGCCGATTCATTAATGCAGCTGTGGAATGTGTGTCAGTTAGG
GTGTGGAAAGTCCCCAGGCTCCCCAGCAGGCAGAAGTATGCAAAGCATGCATCTCAATTAGTCAGCAACC
AGGTGTGGAAAGTCCCCAGGCTCCCCAGCAGGCAGAAGTATGCAAAGCATGCATCTCAATTAGTCAGCAA
CCATAGTCCCGCCCCTAACTCCGCCCATCCCGCCCCTAACTCCGCCCAGTTCCGCCCATTCTCCGCCCCA
TGGCTGACTAATTTTTTTTATTTATGCAGAGGCCGAGGCCGCCTCGGCCTCTGAGCTATTCCAGAAGTAG
TGAGGAGGCTTTTTTGGAGGCCTAGGCTTTTGCAAAAAGCTTGGACACAAGACAGGCTTGCGAGATATGT
TTGAGAATACCACTTTATCCCGCGTCAGGGAGAGGCAGTGCGTAAAAAGACGCGGACTCATGTGAAATAC
TGGTTTTTAGTGCGCCAGATCTCTATAATCTCGCGCAACCTATTTTCCCCTCGAACACTTTTTAAGCCGT
AGATAAACAGGCTGGGACACTTCACATGAGCGAAAAATACATCGTCACCTGGGACATGTTGCAGATCCAT
GCACGTAAACTCGCAAGCCGACTGATGCCTTCTGAACAATGGAAAGGCATTATTGCCGTAAGCCGTGGCG
GTCTGTACCGGGTGCGTTACTGGCGCGTGAACTGGGTATTCGTCATGTCGATACCGTTTGTATTTCCAGC
TACGATCACGACAACCAGCGCGAGCTTAAAGTGCTGAAACGCGCAGAAGGCGATGGCGAAGGCTTCATCG
TTATTGATGACCTGGTGGATACCGGTGGTACTGCGGTTGCGATTCGTGAAATGTATCCAAAAGCGCACTT
TGTCACCATCTTCGCAAAACCGGCTGGTCGTCCGCTGGTTGATGACTATGTTGTTGATATCCCGCAAGAT
ACCTGGATTGAACAGCCGTGGGATATGGGCGTCGTATTCGTCCCGCCAATCTCCGGTCGCTAATCTTTTC
AACGCCTGGCACTGCCGGGCGTTGTTCTTTTTAACTTCAGGCGGGTTACAATAGTTTCCAGTAAGTATTC
TGGAGGCTGCATCCATGACACAGGCAAACCTGAGCGAAACCCTGTTCAAACCCCGCTTTAAACATCCTGA
AACCTCGACGCTAGTCCGCCGCTTTAATCACGGCGCACAACCGCCTGTGCAGTCGGCCCTTGATGGTAAA
ACCATCCCTCACTGGTATCGCATGATTAACCGTCTGATGTGGATCTGGCGCGGCATTGACCCACGCGAAA
TCCTCGACGTCCAGGCACGTATTGTGATGAGCGATGCCGAACGTACCGACGATGATTTATACGATACGGT
GATTGGCTACCGTGGCGGCAACTGGATTTATGAGTGGGCCCCGGATCTTTGTGAAGGAACCTTACTTCTG
TGGTGTGACATAATTGGACAAACTACCTACAGAGATTTAAAGCTCTAAGGTAAATATAAAATTTTTAAGT
GTATAATGTGTTAAACTACTGATTCTAATTGTTTGTGTATTTTAGATTCCAACCTATGGAACTGATGAAT
GGGAGCAGTGGTGGAATGCCTTTAATGAGGAAAACCTGTTTTGCTCAGAAGAAATGCCATCTAGTGATGA
TGAGGCTACTGCTGACTCTCAACATTCTACTCCTCCAAAAAAGAAGAGAAAGGTAGAAGACCCCAAGGAC
TTTCCTTCAGAATTGCTAAGTTTTTTGAGTCATGCTGTGTTTAGTAATAGAACTCTTGCTTGCTTTGCTA
TTTACACCACAAAGGAAAAAGCTGCACTGCTATACAAGAAAATTATGGAAAAATATTCTGTAACCTTTAT
AAGTAGGCATAACAGTTATAATCATAACATACTGTTTTTTCTTACTCCACACAGGCATAGAGTGTCTGCT
ATTAATAACTATGCTCAAAAATTGTGTACCTTTAGCTTTTTAATTTGTAAAGGGGTTAATAAGGAATATT
TGATGTATAGTGCCTTGACTAGAGATCATAATCAGCCATACCACATTTGTAGAGGTTTTACTTGCTTTAA
AAAACCTCCCACACCTCCCCCTGAACCTGAAACATAAAATGAATGCAATTGTTGTTGTTAACTTGTTTAT
TGCAGCTTATAATGGTTACAAATAAAGCAATAGCATCACAAATTTCACAAATAAAGCATTTTTTTCACTG
CATTCTAGTTGTGGTTTGTCCAAACTCATCAATGTATCTTATCATGTCTGGATCAACTGGATAACTCAAG
CTAACCAAAATCATCCCAAACTTCCCACCCCATACCCTATTACCACTGCCAATTACCTGTGGTTTCATTT
ACTCTAAACCTGTGATTCCTCTGAATTATTTTCATTTTAAAGAAATTGTATTTGTTAAATATGTACTACA
AACTTAGTAGTTGGAAGGGCTAATTCACTCCCAAAGAAGACAAGATATCCTTGATCTGTGGATCTACCAC
ACACAAGGCTACTTCCCTGATTAGCAGAACTACACACCAGGGCCAGGGGTCAGATATCCACTGACCTTTG
GATGGTGCTACAAGCTAGTACCAGTTGAGCCAGATAAGGTAGAAGAGGCCAATAAAGGAGAGAACACCAG
CTTGTTACACCCTGTGAGCCTGCATGGGATGGATGACCCGGAGAGAGAAGTGTTAGAGTGGAGGTTTGAC
AGCCGCCTAGCATTTCATCACGTGGCCCGAGAGCTGCATCCGGAGTACTTCAAGAACTGCTGATATCGAG
CTTGCTACAAGGGACTTTCCGCTGGGGACTTTCCAGGGAGGCGTGGCCTGGGCGGGACTGGGGAGTGGCG
AGCCCTCAGATCCTGCATATAAGCAGCTGCTTTTTGCCTGTACTGGGTCTCTCTGGTTAGACCAGATCTG
AGCCTGGGAGCTCTCTGGCTAACTAGGGAACCCACTGCTTAAGCCTCAATAAAGCTTGCCTTGAGTGCTT
CAAGTAGTGTGTGCCCGTCTGTTGTGTGACTCTGGTAACTAGAGATCCCTCAGACCCTTTTAGTCAGTGT
GGAAAATCTCTAGCAGTGGCGCCCGAACAGGGACTTGAAAGCGAAAGGGAAACCAGAGGAGCTCTCTCGA
CGCAGGACTCGGCTTGCTGAAGCGCGCACGGCAAGAGGCGAGGGGCGGCGACTGGTGAGTACGCCAAAAA
TTTTGACTAGCGGAGGCTAGAAGGAGAGAGATGGGTGCGAGAGCGTCAGTATTAAGCGGGGGAGAATTAG
ATCGCGATGGGAAAAAATTCGGTTAAGGCCAGGGGGAAAGAAAAAATATAAATTAAAACATATAGTATGG
GCAAGCAGGGAGCTAGAACGATTCGCAGTTAATCCTGGCCTGTTAGAAACATCAGAAGGCTGTAGACAAA
TACTGGGACAGCTACAACCATCCCTTCAGACAGGATCAGAAGAACTTAGATCATTATATAATACAGTAGC
AACCCTCTATTGTGTGCATCAAAGGATAGAGATAAAAGACACCAAGGAAGCTTTAGACAAGATAGAGGAA
GAGCAAAACAAAAGTAAGACCACCGCACAGCAAGCGGCCGCTGATCTTCAGACCTGGAGGAGGAGATATG
AGGGACAATTGGAGAAGTGAATTATATAAATATAAAGTAGTAAAAATTGAACCATTAGGAGTAGCACCCA
CCAAGGCAAAGAGAAGAGTGGTGCAGAGAGAAAAAAGAGCAGTGGGAATAGGAGCTTTGTTCCTTGGGTT
CTTGGGAGCAGCAGGAAGCACTATGGGCGCAGCGTCAATGACGCTGACGGTACAGGCCAGACAATTATTG
TCTGGTATAGTGCAGCAGCAGAACAATTTGCTGAAGGCTATTGAGGCGCAACAGCATCTGTTGCAACTCA
CAGTCTGGGGCATCAAGCAGCTCCAGGCAAGAATCCTGGCTGTGGAAAGATACCTAAAGGATCAACAGCT
CCTGGGGATTTGGGGTTGCTCTGGAAAACTCATTTGCACCACTGCTGTGCCTTGGAATGCTAGTTGGAGT
AATAAATCTCTGGAACAGATTTGGAATCACACGACCTGGATGGAGTGGGACAGAGAAATTAACAATTACA
CAAGCTTAATACACTCCTTAATTGAAGAATCGCAAAACCAGCAAGAAAAGAATGAACAAGAATTATTGGA
ATTAGATAAATGGGCAAGTTTG
